>Addgene plasmid #216871 | pRP[CRISPR]-EGFP/Puro-hCas9-U6>(long left)-U6>(long right) | addgene full sequence | sequence record 435357 | Addgene NGS Result
GAGGGCCTATTTCCCATGATTCCTTCATATTTGCATATACGATACAAGGCTGTTAGAGAGATAATTGGAA
TTAATTTGACTGTAAACACAAAGATATTAGTACAAAATACGTGACGTAGAAAGTAATAATTTCTTGGGTA
GTTTGCAGTTTTAAAATTATGTTTTAAAATGGACTATCATATGCTTACCGTAACTTGAAAGTATTTCGAT
TTCTTGGCTTTATATATCTTGTGGAAAGGACGAAACACCGTCTTTGAAAGAGCAATAAAAGTTTTAGAGC
TAGAAATAGCAAGTTAAAATAAGGCTAGTCCGTTATCAACTTGAAAAAGTGGCACCGAGTCGGTGCTTTT
TTGGCCGGCCGAGGGCCTATTTCCCATGATTCCTTCATATTTGCATATACGATACAAGGCTGTTAGAGAG
ATAATTGGAATTAATTTGACTGTAAACACAAAGATATTAGTACAAAATACGTGACGTAGAAAGTAATAAT
TTCTTGGGTAGTTTGCAGTTTTAAAATTATGTTTTAAAATGGACTATCATATGCTTACCGTAACTTGAAA
GTATTTCGATTTCTTGGCTTTATATATCTTGTGGAAAGGACGAAACACCGATTTCAGGTAAGCCGAGGTT
GTTTTAGAGCTAGAAATAGCAAGTTAAAATAAGGCTAGTCCGTTATCAACTTGAAAAAGTGGCACCGAGT
CGGTGCTTTTTTGTCTAGAGGTACCCGTTACATAACTTACGGTAAATGGCCCGCCTGGCTGACCGCCCAA
CGACCCCCGCCCATTGACGTCAATAGTAACGCCAATAGGGACTTTCCATTGACGTCAATGGGTGGAGTAT
TTACGGTAAACTGCCCACTTGGCAGTACATCAAGTGTATCATATGCCAAGTACGCCCCCTATTGACGTCA
ATGACGGTAAATGGCCCGCCTGGCATTGTGCCCAGTACATGACCTTATGGGACTTTCCTACTTGGCAGTA
CATCTACGTATTAGTCATCGCTATTACCATGGTCGAGGTGAGCCCCACGTTCTGCTTCACTCTCCCCATC
TCCCCCCCCTCCCCACCCCCAATTTTGTATTTATTTATTTTTTAATTATTTTGTGCAGCGATGGGGGCGG
GGGGGGGGGGGGGGCGCGCGCCAGGCGGGGCGGGGCGGGGCGAGGGGCGGGGCGGGGCGAGGCGGAGAGG
TGCGGCGGCAGCCAATCAGAGCGGCGCGCTCCGAAAGTTTCCTTTTATGGCGAGGCGGCGGCGGCGGCGG
CCCTATAAAAAGCGAAGCGCGCGGCGGGCGGGAGTCGCTGCGCGCTGCCTTCGCCCCGTGCCCCGCTCCG
CCGCCGCCTCGCGCCGCCCGCCCCGGCTCTGACTGACCGCGTTACTCCCACAGGTGAGCGGGCGGGACGG
CCCTTCTCCTCCGGGCTGTAATTAGCTGAGCAAGAGGTAAGGGTTTAAGGGATGGTTGGTTGGTGGGGTA
TTAATGTTTAATTACCTGGAGCACCTGCCTGAAATCACTTTTTTTCAGGTTGGACCGGTGCCACCATGGA
CTATAAGGACCACGACGGAGACTACAAGGATCATGATATTGATTACAAAGACGATGACGATAAGATGGCC
CCAAAGAAGAAGCGGAAGGTCGGTATCCACGGAGTCCCAGCAGCCGACAAGAAGTACAGCATCGGCCTGG
ACATCGGCACCAACTCTGTGGGCTGGGCCGTGATCACCGACGAGTACAAGGTGCCCAGCAAGAAATTCAA
GGTGCTGGGCAACACCGACCGGCACAGCATCAAGAAGAACCTGATCGGAGCCCTGCTGTTCGACAGCGGC
GAAACAGCCGAGGCCACCCGGCTGAAGAGAACCGCCAGAAGAAGATACACCAGACGGAAGAACCGGATCT
GCTATCTGCAAGAGATCTTCAGCAACGAGATGGCCAAGGTGGACGACAGCTTCTTCCACAGACTGGAAGA
GTCCTTCCTGGTGGAAGAGGATAAGAAGCACGAGCGGCACCCCATCTTCGGCAACATCGTGGACGAGGTG
GCCTACCACGAGAAGTACCCCACCATCTACCACCTGAGAAAGAAACTGGTGGACAGCACCGACAAGGCCG
ACCTGCGGCTGATCTATCTGGCCCTGGCCCACATGATCAAGTTCCGGGGCCACTTCCTGATCGAGGGCGA
CCTGAACCCCGACAACAGCGACGTGGACAAGCTGTTCATCCAGCTGGTGCAGACCTACAACCAGCTGTTC
GAGGAAAACCCCATCAACGCCAGCGGCGTGGACGCCAAGGCCATCCTGTCTGCCAGACTGAGCAAGAGCA
GACGGCTGGAAAATCTGATCGCCCAGCTGCCCGGCGAGAAGAAGAATGGCCTGTTCGGAAACCTGATTGC
CCTGAGCCTGGGCCTGACCCCCAACTTCAAGAGCAACTTCGACCTGGCCGAGGATGCCAAACTGCAGCTG
AGCAAGGACACCTACGACGACGACCTGGACAACCTGCTGGCCCAGATCGGCGACCAGTACGCCGACCTGT
TTCTGGCCGCCAAGAACCTGTCCGACGCCATCCTGCTGAGCGACATCCTGAGAGTGAACACCGAGATCAC
CAAGGCCCCCCTGAGCGCCTCTATGATCAAGAGATACGACGAGCACCACCAGGACCTGACCCTGCTGAAA
GCTCTCGTGCGGCAGCAGCTGCCTGAGAAGTACAAAGAGATTTTCTTCGACCAGAGCAAGAACGGCTACG
CCGGCTACATTGACGGCGGAGCCAGCCAGGAAGAGTTCTACAAGTTCATCAAGCCCATCCTGGAAAAGAT
GGACGGCACCGAGGAACTGCTCGTGAAGCTGAACAGAGAGGACCTGCTGCGGAAGCAGCGGACCTTCGAC
AACGGCAGCATCCCCCACCAGATCCACCTGGGAGAGCTGCACGCCATTCTGCGGCGGCAGGAAGATTTTT
ACCCATTCCTGAAGGACAACCGGGAAAAGATCGAGAAGATCCTGACCTTCCGCATCCCCTACTACGTGGG
CCCTCTGGCCAGGGGAAACAGCAGATTCGCCTGGATGACCAGAAAGAGCGAGGAAACCATCACCCCCTGG
AACTTCGAGGAAGTGGTGGACAAGGGCGCTTCCGCCCAGAGCTTCATCGAGCGGATGACCAACTTCGATA
AGAACCTGCCCAACGAGAAGGTGCTGCCCAAGCACAGCCTGCTGTACGAGTACTTCACCGTGTATAACGA
GCTGACCAAAGTGAAATACGTGACCGAGGGAATGAGAAAGCCCGCCTTCCTGAGCGGCGAGCAGAAAAAG
GCCATCGTGGACCTGCTGTTCAAGACCAACCGGAAAGTGACCGTGAAGCAGCTGAAAGAGGACTACTTCA
AGAAAATCGAGTGCTTCGACTCCGTGGAAATCTCCGGCGTGGAAGATCGGTTCAACGCCTCCCTGGGCAC
ATACCACGATCTGCTGAAAATTATCAAGGACAAGGACTTCCTGGACAATGAGGAAAACGAGGACATTCTG
GAAGATATCGTGCTGACCCTGACACTGTTTGAGGACAGAGAGATGATCGAGGAACGGCTGAAAACCTATG
CCCACCTGTTCGACGACAAAGTGATGAAGCAGCTGAAGCGGCGGAGATACACCGGCTGGGGCAGGCTGAG
CCGGAAGCTGATCAACGGCATCCGGGACAAGCAGTCCGGCAAGACAATCCTGGATTTCCTGAAGTCCGAC
GGCTTCGCCAACAGAAACTTCATGCAGCTGATCCACGACGACAGCCTGACCTTTAAAGAGGACATCCAGA
AAGCCCAGGTGTCCGGCCAGGGCGATAGCCTGCACGAGCACATTGCCAATCTGGCCGGCAGCCCCGCCAT
TAAGAAGGGCATCCTGCAGACAGTGAAGGTGGTGGACGAGCTCGTGAAAGTGATGGGCCGGCACAAGCCC
GAGAACATCGTGATCGAAATGGCCAGAGAGAACCAGACCACCCAGAAGGGACAGAAGAACAGCCGCGAGA
GAATGAAGCGGATCGAAGAGGGCATCAAAGAGCTGGGCAGCCAGATCCTGAAAGAACACCCCGTGGAAAA
CACCCAGCTGCAGAACGAGAAGCTGTACCTGTACTACCTGCAGAATGGGCGGGATATGTACGTGGACCAG
GAACTGGACATCAACCGGCTGTCCGACTACGATGTGGACCATATCGTGCCTCAGAGCTTTCTGAAGGACG
ACTCCATCGACAACAAGGTGCTGACCAGAAGCGACAAGAACCGGGGCAAGAGCGACAACGTGCCCTCCGA
AGAGGTCGTGAAGAAGATGAAGAACTACTGGCGGCAGCTGCTGAACGCCAAGCTGATTACCCAGAGAAAG
TTCGACAATCTGACCAAGGCCGAGAGAGGCGGCCTGAGCGAACTGGATAAGGCCGGCTTCATCAAGAGAC
AGCTGGTGGAAACCCGGCAGATCACAAAGCACGTGGCACAGATCCTGGACTCCCGGATGAACACTAAGTA
CGACGAGAATGACAAGCTGATCCGGGAAGTGAAAGTGATCACCCTGAAGTCCAAGCTGGTGTCCGATTTC
CGGAAGGATTTCCAGTTTTACAAAGTGCGCGAGATCAACAACTACCACCACGCCCACGACGCCTACCTGA
ACGCCGTCGTGGGAACCGCCCTGATCAAAAAGTACCCTAAGCTGGAAAGCGAGTTCGTGTACGGCGACTA
CAAGGTGTACGACGTGCGGAAGATGATCGCCAAGAGCGAGCAGGAAATCGGCAAGGCTACCGCCAAGTAC
TTCTTCTACAGCAACATCATGAACTTTTTCAAGACCGAGATTACCCTGGCCAACGGCGAGATCCGGAAGC
GGCCTCTGATCGAGACAAACGGCGAAACCGGGGAGATCGTGTGGGATAAGGGCCGGGATTTTGCCACCGT
GCGGAAAGTGCTGAGCATGCCCCAAGTGAATATCGTGAAAAAGACCGAGGTGCAGACAGGCGGCTTCAGC
AAAGAGTCTATCCTGCCCAAGAGGAACAGCGATAAGCTGATCGCCAGAAAGAAGGACTGGGACCCTAAGA
AGTACGGCGGCTTCGACAGCCCCACCGTGGCCTATTCTGTGCTGGTGGTGGCCAAAGTGGAAAAGGGCAA
GTCCAAGAAACTGAAGAGTGTGAAAGAGCTGCTGGGGATCACCATCATGGAAAGAAGCAGCTTCGAGAAG
AATCCCATCGACTTTCTGGAAGCCAAGGGCTACAAAGAAGTGAAAAAGGACCTGATCATCAAGCTGCCTA
AGTACTCCCTGTTCGAGCTGGAAAACGGCCGGAAGAGAATGCTGGCCTCTGCCGGCGAACTGCAGAAGGG
AAACGAACTGGCCCTGCCCTCCAAATATGTGAACTTCCTGTACCTGGCCAGCCACTATGAGAAGCTGAAG
GGCTCCCCCGAGGATAATGAGCAGAAACAGCTGTTTGTGGAACAGCACAAGCACTACCTGGACGAGATCA
TCGAGCAGATCAGCGAGTTCTCCAAGAGAGTGATCCTGGCCGACGCTAATCTGGACAAAGTGCTGTCCGC
CTACAACAAGCACCGGGATAAGCCCATCAGAGAGCAGGCCGAGAATATCATCCACCTGTTTACCCTGACC
AATCTGGGAGCCCCTGCCGCCTTCAAGTACTTTGACACCACCATCGACCGGAAGAGGTACACCAGCACCA
AAGAGGTGCTGGACGCCACCCTGATCCACCAGAGCATCACCGGCCTGTACGAGACACGGATCGACCTGTC
TCAGCTGGGAGGCGACAAAAGGCCGGCGGCCACGAAAAAGGCCGGCCAGGCAAAAAAGAAAAAGTAAGAA
TTCCTAGAGCTCGCTGATCAGCCTCGACTGTGCCTTCTAGTTGCCAGCCATCTGTTGTTTGCCCCTCCCC
CGTGCCTTCCTTGACCCTGGAAGGTGCCACTCCCACTGTCCTTTCCTAATAAAATGAGGAAATTGCATCG
CATTGTCTGAGTAGGTGTCATTCTATTCTGGGGGGTGGGGTGGGGCAGGACAGCAAGGGGGAGGATTGGG
AAGAGAATAGCAGGCATGCTGGGGAGCGGCCGCCGCGTTGACATTGATTATTGACTAGTTATTAATAGTA
ATCAATTACGGGGTCATTAGTTCATAGCCCATATATGGAGTTCCGCGTTACATAACTTACGGTAAATGGC
CCGCCTGGCTGACCGCCCAACGACCCCCGCCCATTGACGTCAATAATGACGTATGTTCCCATAGTAACGC
CAATAGGGACTTTCCATTGACGTCAATGGGTGGAGTATTTACGGTAAACTGCCCACTTGGCAGTACATCA
AGTGTATCATATGCCAAGTACGCCCCCTATTGACGTCAATGACGGTAAATGGCCCGCCTGGCATTATGCC
CAGTACATGACCTTATGGGACTTTCCTACTTGGCAGTACATCTACGTATTAGTCATCGCTATTACCATGG
TGATGCGGTTTTGGCAGTACATCAATGGGCGTGGATAGCGGTTTGACTCACGGGGATTTCCAAGTCTCCA
CCCCATTGACGTCAATGGGAGTTTGTTTTGGCACCAAAATCAACGGGACTTTCCAAAATGTCGTAACAAC
TCCGCCCCATTGACGCAAATGGGCGGTAGGCGTGTACGGTGGGAGGTCTATATAAGCAGAGCTCTCTGGC
TAACTAGAGAACCCACTGCGCCACCATGGTGAGCAAGGGCGAGGAGCTGTTCACCGGGGTGGTGCCCATC
CTGGTCGAGCTGGACGGCGACGTAAACGGCCACAAGTTCAGCGTGTCCGGCGAGGGCGAGGGCGATGCCA
CCTACGGCAAGCTGACCCTGAAGTTCATCTGCACCACCGGCAAGCTGCCCGTGCCCTGGCCCACCCTCGT
GACCACCCTGACCTACGGCGTGCAGTGCTTCAGCCGCTACCCCGACCACATGAAGCAGCACGACTTCTTC
AAGTCCGCCATGCCCGAAGGCTACGTCCAGGAGCGCACCATCTTCTTCAAGGACGACGGCAACTACAAGA
CCCGCGCCGAGGTGAAGTTCGAGGGCGACACCCTGGTGAACCGCATCGAGCTGAAGGGCATCGACTTCAA
GGAGGACGGCAACATCCTGGGGCACAAGCTGGAGTACAACTACAACAGCCACAACGTCTATATCATGGCC
GACAAGCAGAAGAACGGCATCAAGGTGAACTTCAAGATCCGCCACAACATCGAGGACGGCAGCGTGCAGC
TCGCCGACCACTACCAGCAGAACACCCCCATCGGCGACGGCCCCGTGCTGCTGCCCGACAACCACTACCT
GAGCACCCAGTCCGCCCTGAGCAAAGACCCCAACGAGAAGCGCGATCACATGGTCCTGCTGGAGTTCGTG
ACCGCCGCCGGGATCACTCTCGGCATGGACGAGCTGTACAAGATGACCGAGTACAAGCCCACGGTGCGCC
TCGCCACCCGCGACGACGTCCCCAGGGCCGTACGCACCCTCGCCGCCGCGTTCGCCGACTACCCCGCCAC
GCGCCACACCGTCGATCCGGACCGCCACATCGAGCGGGTCACCGAGCTGCAAGAACTCTTCCTCACGCGC
GTCGGGCTCGACATCGGCAAGGTGTGGGTCGCGGACGACGGCGCCGCGGTGGCGGTCTGGACCACGCCGG
AGAGCGTCGAAGCGGGGGCGGTGTTCGCCGAGATCGGCCCGCGCATGGCCGAGTTGAGCGGTTCCCGGCT
GGCCGCGCAGCAACAGATGGAAGGCCTCCTGGCGCCGCACCGGCCCAAGGAGCCCGCGTGGTTCCTGGCC
ACCGTCGGCGTCTCGCCCGACCACCAGGGCAAGGGTCTGGGCAGCGCCGTCGTGCTCCCCGGAGTGGAGG
CGGCCGAGCGCGCCGGGGTGCCCGCCTTCCTGGAGACCTCCGCGCCCCGCAACCTCCCCTTCTACGAGCG
GCTCGGCTTCACCGTCACCGCCGACGTCGAGGTGCCCGAAGGACCGCGCACCTGGTGCATGACCCGCAAG
CCCGGTGCCTGAGAGCAGACATGATAAGATACATTGATGAGTTTGGACAAACCACAACTAGAATGCAGTG
AAAAAAATGCTTTATTTGTGAAATTTGTGATGCTATTGCTTTATTTGTAACCATTATAAGCTGCAATAAA
CAAGTTAACAACAACAATTGCATTCATTTTATGTTTCAGGTTCAGGGGGAGGTGTGGGAGGTTTTTTAAA
GCAAGTAAAACCTCTACAAATGTGGTAGCGGCCGCAGGAACCCCTAGTGATGGAGTTGGCCACTCCCTCT
CTGCGCGCTCGCTCGCTCACTGAGGCCGGGCGACCAAAGGTCGCCCGACGCCCGGGCTTTGCCCGGGCGG
CCTCAGTGAGCGAGCGAGCGCGCAGCTGCCTGCAGGGGCGCCTGATGCGGTATTTTCTCCTTACGCATCT
GTGCGGTATTTCACACCGCATA
[95 nt withheld, positions 8423-8517]
T
[46 nt withheld, positions 8519-8564]
C
[141 nt withheld, positions 8566-8706]
CCTTTGACGTTGGAGTCCACGTTCTTT
[37 nt withheld, positions 8734-8770]
ACTCTATCTCGGGCTATTCTTTTGATTTATAAGGGATTTTGCCGATTTCGGTCTATTGGTTAAAAAATGA
GCTGATTTAACAAAAATTTAACGCGAATTTTAACAAAATATTAACGTTTACAATTTTATGGTGCACTCTC
AGTACAATCTGCTCTGATGCCGCATAGTTAAGCCAGCCCCGACACCCGCCAACACCCGCTGACGCGCCCT
GACGGGCTTGTCTGCTCCCGGCATCCGCTTACAGACAAGCTGTGACCGTCTCCGGGAGCTGCATGTGTCA
GAGGTTTTCACCGTCATCACCGAAACGCGCGAGACGAAAGGGCCTCGTGATACGCCTATTTTTATAGGTT
AATGTCATGATAATAATGGTTTCTTAGACGTCAGGTGGCACTTTTCGGGGAAATGTGCGCGGAACCCCTA
TTTGTTTATTTTTCTAAATACATTCAAATATGTATCCGCTCATGAGACAATAACCCTGATAAATGCTTCA
ATAATATTGAAAAAGGAAGAGTATGAGTATTCAACATTTCCGTGTCGCCCTTATTCCCTTTTTTGCGGCA
TTTTGCCTTCCTGTTTTTGCTCACCCAGAAACGCTGGTGAAAGTAAAAGATGCTGAAGATCAGTTGGGTG
CACGAGTGGGTTACATCGAACTGGATCTCAACAGCGGTAAGATCCTTGAGAGTTTTCGCCCCGAAGAACG
TTTTCCAATGATGAGCACTTTTAAAGTTCTGCTATGTGGCGCGGTATTATCCCGTATTGACGCCGGGCAA
GAGCAACTCGGTCGCCGCATACACTATTCTCAGAATGACTTGGTTGAGTACTCACCAGTCACAGAAAAGC
ATCTTACGGATGGCATGACAGTAAGAGAATTATGCAGTGCTGCCATAACCATGAGTGATAACACTGCGGC
CAACTTACTTCTGACAACGATCGGAGGACCGAAGGAGCTAACCGCTTTTTTGCACAACATGGGGGATCAT
GTAACTCGCCTTGATCGTTGGGAACCGGAGCTGAATGAAGCCATACCAAACGACGAGCGTGACACCACGA
TGCCTGTAGCAATGGCAACAACGTTGCGCAAACTATTAACTGGCGAACTACTTACTCTAGCTTCCCGGCA
ACAATTAATAGACTGGATGGAGGCGGATAAAGTTGCAGGACCACTTCTGCGCTCGGCCCTTCCGGCTGGC
TGGTTTATTGCTGATAAATCTGGAGCCGGTGAGCGTGGAAGCCGCGGTATCATTGCAGCACTGGGGCCAG
ATGGTAAGCCCTCCCGTATCGTAGTTATCTACACGACGGGGAGTCAGGCAACTATGGATGAACGAAATAG
ACAGATCGCTGAGATAGGTGCCTCACTGATTAAGCATTGGTAACTGTCAGACCAAGTTTACTCATATATA
CTTTAGATTGATTTAAAACTTCATTTTTAATTTAAAAGGATCTAGGTGAAGATCCTTTTTGATAATCTCA
TGACCAAAATCCCTTAACGTGAGTTTTCGTTCCACTGAGCGTCAGACCCCGTAGAAAAGATCAAAGGATC
TTCTTGAGATCCTTTTTTTCTGCGCGTAATCTGCTGCTTGCAAACAAAAAAACCACCGCTACCAGCGGTG
GTTTGTTTGCCGGATCAAGAGCTACCAACTCTTTTTCCGAAGGTAACTGGCTTCAGCAGAGCGCAGATAC
CAAATACTGTTCTTCTAGTGTAGCCGTAGTTAGGCCACCACTTCAAGAACTCTGTAGCACCGCCTACATA
CCTCGCTCTGCTAATCCTGTTACCAGTGGCTGCTGCCAGTGGCGATAAGTCGTGTCTTACCGGGTTGGAC
TCAAGACGATAGTTACCGGATAAGGCGCAGCGGTCGGGCTGAACGGGGGGTTCGTGCACACAGCCCAGCT
TGGAGCGAACGACCTACACCGAACTGAGATACCTACAGCGTGAGCTATGAGAAAGCGCCACGCTTCCCGA
AGGGAGAAAGGCGGACAGGTATCCGGTAAGCGGCAGGGTCGGAACAGGAGAGCGCACGAGGGAGCTTCCA
GGGGGAAACGCCTGGTATCTTTATAGTCCTGTCGGGTTTCGCCACCTCTGACTTGAGCGTCGATTTTTGT
GATGCTCGTCAGGGGGGCGGAGCCTATGGAAAAACGCCAGCAACGCGGCCTTTTTACGGTTCCTGGCCTT
TTGCTGGCCTTTTGCTCACATGT
Features (pLannotate 1.2.2; 25 found; start..end, strand, type, name):
      1..241     +  promoter       U6 promoter: RNA polymerase III promoter for human U6 snRNA
    271..346     +  misc_RNA       gRNA scaffold: guide RNA scaffold for the Streptococcus pyogenes CRISPR/Cas9 system
    361..601     +  promoter       U6 promoter: RNA polymerase III promoter for human U6 snRNA
    631..706     +  misc_RNA       gRNA scaffold: guide RNA scaffold for the Streptococcus pyogenes CRISPR/Cas9 system
    726..1011    +  enhancer       CMV enhancer: human cytomegalovirus immediate early enhancer; contains an 18-bp deletion relative to the standard CMV enhancer
   1013..1290    +  promoter       chicken β-actin promoter: No description available
   1291..1518    +  intron         hybrid intron: hybrid between chicken β-actin (CBA) and minute virus of mice (MMV) introns (Gray et al., 2011)
   1656..3257    +  CDS            Cas9(N): N-terminal portion of Streptococcus pyogenes Cas9 (Zetsche et al., 2015)
   3258..5756    +  CDS            Cas9(C): C-terminal portion of Streptococcus pyogenes Cas9 (Zetsche et al., 2015)
   5757..5804    +  CDS            nucleoplasmin NLS: bipartite nuclear localization signal from nucleoplasmin
   5838..5949    +  polyA_signal   bGH poly(A) signal: bovine growth hormone polyadenylation signal
   6060..6439    +  enhancer       CMV enhancer: human cytomegalovirus immediate early enhancer
   6440..6643    +  promoter       CMV promoter: human cytomegalovirus (CMV) immediate early promoter
   6676..7392    +  CDS            EGFP: EGFP is a basic (constitutively fluorescent) green fluorescent protein published in 1996, derived from Aequorea victoria. It is reported to be a rapidly-maturing weak dimer with moderate acid sensitivity.
   7393..7992    +  CDS            PuroR: puromycin N-acetyltransferase; pac from Streptomyces alboniger; confers resistance to puromycin
   8005..8126    -  polyA_signal   SV40 poly(A) signal: SV40 polyadenylation signal
   8149..8217    -  CDS            large T antigen (fragment): large T antigen from SV40 (simian virus 40)
   8226..8366    +  repeat_region  AAV2 ITR: inverted terminal repeat of adeno-associated virus serotype 2 inverted
   8371..8422    -  misc_feature   bom (fragment): basis of mobility region from pBR322
   8441..8896    +  rep_origin     f1 ori (sequence partly withheld): f1 bacteriophage origin of replication; arrow indicates direction of (+) strand synthesis
   8897..8946    -  misc_feature   bom (fragment): basis of mobility region from pBR322
   9048..9083    -  CDS            rop (fragment): Rop protein, which maintains plasmids at low copy number; rop
   9178..9282    +  promoter       AmpR promoter: bla
   9283..10143   +  CDS            AmpR: β-lactamase; bla; confers resistance to ampicillin, carbenicillin, and related antibiotics
  10314..10902   +  rep_origin     ori: high-copy-number ColE1/pMB1/pBR322/pUC origin of replication
