[The description below was written by a language model from this plasmid's Addgene catalogue record and pLannotate feature annotations shown in this document.]
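Description:
pRP[CRISPR]-EGFP/Puro-hCas9-U6>(long left)-U6>(long right) is an all-in-one mammalian CRISPR expression plasmid of about 11 kb, designed to cut out the genomic region around the mdx mutation in exon 23 of the mouse dystrophin gene (Dmd). The catalogue lists the backbone as unknown. In bacteria it is maintained through a high-copy ColE1/pUC-type origin and selected with ampicillin via the β-lactamase gene. An f1 phage origin is also present. The annotation finds a single AAV2 inverted terminal repeat near the SV40 polyadenylation region. With only one ITR detected, nothing in the record suggests the plasmid is meant for AAV packaging, and it appears to be intended for direct transfection.

Two tandem guide RNA cassettes sit at the start of the payload, each made up of a human U6 RNA polymerase III promoter followed by the Streptococcus pyogenes gRNA scaffold. They express the "long left" and "long right" guides, whose spacer sequences are not recorded. Using two flanking guides together lets Cas9 make two cuts so that the intervening segment is deleted, rather than introducing a single break. Cas9 itself is driven by a hybrid promoter combining a CMV enhancer, the chicken β-actin promoter and a hybrid intron. It carries a C-terminal nucleoplasmin nuclear localization signal and ends with a bGH polyadenylation signal. The annotation splits Cas9 into N- and C-terminal portions, but these are contiguous and form one full-length coding sequence.

A separate CMV enhancer/promoter cassette expresses EGFP directly adjoined to puromycin N-acetyltransferase, apparently as a fusion, so transfected cells can be identified by fluorescence or enriched with puromycin. The associated work concerns generating muscle stem cells for intramuscular transplantation.
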