Addgene plasmid #216871: pRP[CRISPR]-EGFP/Puro-hCas9-U6>(long left)-U6>(long right)
Purpose: This plasmid contains hCas9 and two gRNAs that can excise the genomic area around the mouse mdx mutation in dystrophin's exon 23
Depositing lab: Ori Bar-Nur. Depositing organization: ETH Zurich (Swiss Federal Institute of Technology). Publication: Generation of allogenic and xenogeneic functional muscle stem cells for intramuscular transplantation. Lenardic A, Domenig SA, Zvick J, Bundschuh N, Tarnowska-Sengul M, Furrer R, Noe FJ, Trautmann CLL, Ghosh A, Bacchin G, Gjonlleshaj P, Qabrati X, Masschelein E, De Bock K, Handschin C, Bar-Nur O. J Clin Invest. 2024 May 7:e166998. doi: 10.1172/JCI166998. PubMed 38713532.
Backbone
  Vector backbone: unknown
  Vector type: CRISPR
  Selectable markers: Puromycin ; GFP
Growth in bacteria
  Bacterial resistance: Ampicillin, 100 μg/mL
  Growth temperature: 37°C
  Growth strain: DH5alpha
  Copy number: High Copy
Gene/Insert
  Gene/Insert name: Cas9, gRNA Long.L, gRNA Long.R
  gRNA/shRNA sequence: unknown
  Species: M. musculus (mouse)
  Mutation: mdx mutation in mouse dystrophin
  Entrez Gene: Dmd (a.k.a. DXSmh7, DXSmh9, Dp427, Dp71, dys, mdx, pke)
  Cloning method: Other
Terms and licenses: Academic/Nonprofit Terms; Industry Terms: Not Available to Industry
How to cite: pRP[CRISPR]-EGFP/Puro-hCas9-U6>(long left)-U6>(long right) was a gift from Ori Bar-Nur (Addgene plasmid # 216871 ; http://n2t.net/addgene:216871 ; RRID:Addgene_216871)
